Addgene plasmid #16988: XP3 Xwnt-4
Depositing lab: Randall Moon. Depositing organization: University of Washington.
Backbone
  Vector backbone: pGem2
  Backbone size w/o insert (bp): 2900
  Vector type: Bacterial Expression
Growth in bacteria
  Bacterial resistance: Ampicillin, 100 μg/mL
  Growth temperature: 37°C
  Growth strain: DH5alpha
  Copy number: High Copy
Gene/Insert
  Gene/Insert name: Xwnt-4 (alt name: Wnt-4)
  Species: X. laevis (frog)
  Insert size (bp): 1800
  GenBank ID: U13183
  Entrez Gene: wnt4 (a.k.a. Xwnt4, wnt-4, xwnt-4)
  Cloning method: Restriction Enzyme; 5′ cloning site EcoR1 (not destroyed); 3′ cloning site EcoRI (not destroyed)
  Sequencing primers: 5′ SP6; 3′ T7
Terms and licenses: Academic/Nonprofit Terms; Industry Terms: Not Available to Industry
Depositor comments: Insert: Xwnt-4 cDNA. Antisense probe cut with Nhe1 and transcribe with T7. Sense probe cut with Sac1 and transcribe with SP6. Plasmid History: Constructed by Lynn McGrew on date of 11/90.
How to cite: XP3 Xwnt-4 was a gift from Randall Moon (Addgene plasmid # 16988 ; http://n2t.net/addgene:16988 ; RRID:Addgene_16988)
