[The description below was written by a language model from this plasmid's Addgene catalogue record.]
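Description:
XP3 Xwnt-4 is a small bacterial cloning and in vitro transcription plasmid built on the pGem2 backbone (about 2.9 kb), carrying an approximately 1.8 kb cDNA for Xenopus laevis Wnt-4 (Xwnt-4, gene wnt4). It is maintained in E. coli as a high-copy plasmid under ampicillin selection. Although catalogued as a bacterial expression vector, the record gives no bacterial promoter driving protein production. The functional elements it does point to are the opposing SP6 and T7 phage RNA polymerase promoters that flank the cloning site, which also serve as the sequencing primer sites at the 5′ and 3′ ends of the insert respectively. No feature table is provided, so the exact positions of these elements and of the replication origin and resistance gene are not documented here.

The cDNA was inserted by restriction cloning into EcoRI, with the site retained at both ends, so the insert can be released intact by a single EcoRI digest. Its orientation places SP6 upstream of the sense strand and T7 at the 3′ end. According to the depositor's notes, linearising with NheI and transcribing with T7 polymerase gives an antisense RNA, while linearising with SacI and transcribing with SP6 gives the sense RNA. The construct is therefore mainly a riboprobe template: the antisense transcript detects endogenous Xwnt-4 mRNA and the sense transcript serves as the matching negative control. This kind of probe pair is typically used for in situ hybridisation or similar RNA detection assays in studies of Wnt gene expression during frog development, though the record does not specify the assay.
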