>Addgene plasmid #16988 | XP3 Xwnt-4 | addgene partial sequence | sequence record 23227 | SP6 5'-ATTTAGGTGACACTATAG-3'
CTGTGTAACGCTCTCATAGCCAACGTGCGACCAGACTCTCTGCGCTGCGCTTGTTCCCTGCTGAGGTCGC
TGTGCAGACTTGAAGCACCTGCGAGGCATCCCCACAAATAGCACCAAATGGGACTCCTTCTCCTGTGCAG
CTTCGGGCTGAGAGAGTGAACACCTGAGCCCACTGGACTTGCCCCCAACTAATTCATTGGCATTGCCTCC
CTGTGCTCCTTGTGCGCTGCCAGTCTGGATTGTGAGAGGACAATAATCGCAAGAAACTAGGCTGATCTGA
AGAGCTTGCAATTCATGGGATGTGTTACAGTGTCACAGAGTAACGGGACCTTGGGAGACACCAGACGTAA
TCAGTGAGCTACTCGTTTACATTGGCTCATATTGGGACCCCTAGCGACCCCAGCAGCAGGATGACCCCAG
AGTACTTCTTGAGGTCTCTGTTGATGATGATTTTAGCTGTGTTCTCCGCTAATGCTAGCAACTGGCTGTA
CCTGGCAAAACTGTCTTCAGTGGGCAGCATATCTGAGGAAGAGACGTGCGAAAAGCTAAAGGGACCAATT
CAGCGTCAGGTGCAAATGTGCAAGAGGAACCTTGAGGTGATGGATTCAGTCCGTCGAGGTGCTCAGTTGG
CCATAGAGGAATGTCAGTATCAGTTTAGGAACCGAAGGTGGAACTGCTCAACTCTGGATACGCTACCAGT
ATTTGGGAAAGTGGTCACACAAGGAACAAGGGAGGCAGCATTTGTGTATGCCATATCTTCTGCTGGTGTT
GCCTTTG
